Addgene plasmid #168759: pDONR223 HCoV-229E NSP13_stop
Purpose: Gateway-compatible Entry vector
Depositing lab: Fritz Roth. Depositing organization: Sinai Health System. Publication: A resource of human coronavirus protein-coding sequences in a flexible, multipurpose Gateway Entry clone collection. Weller B, Lin CW, Pogoutse O, Sauer M, Marin-de la Rosa N, Strobel A, Young V, Knapp JJ, Rayhan A, Falter C, Kim DK, Roth FP, Falter-Braun P. G3 (Bethesda). 2023 Jul 5;13(7):jkad105. doi: 10.1093/g3journal/jkad105. PubMed 37267226.
Backbone
  Vector backbone: pDONR223
  Backbone manufacturer: Rual et al, Genome Res. 14:2128-2135, 2004.
  Backbone size w/o insert (bp): 5005
  Vector type: Other
Growth in bacteria
  Bacterial resistance: Spectinomycin, 50 μg/mL
  Growth temperature: 37°C
  Growth strain: DH5alpha
  Copy number: Unknown
Gene/Insert
  Gene/Insert name: NSP13
  Species: Other
  Insert size (bp): 1791
  Entrez Gene: HCoV229Egp1 (a.k.a. HCoV229Egp1)
  Cloning method: Gateway Cloning
  Sequencing primers: 5′ m13-For; 3′ m13-Rev
Resource information
  A portion of this plasmid was derived from a plasmid made by: Falter-Braun Lab
Terms and licenses: Academic/Nonprofit Terms; Industry Terms
How to cite: pDONR223 HCoV-229E NSP13_stop was a gift from Fritz Roth (Addgene plasmid # 168759 ; http://n2t.net/addgene:168759 ; RRID:Addgene_168759)
