[The description below was written by a language model from this plasmid's Addgene catalogue record.]
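Description:
pDONR223 HCoV-229E NSP13_stop is a Gateway-compatible Entry clone built on the pDONR223 donor backbone (about 5 kb before insertion) and carrying the coding sequence for non-structural protein 13 (NSP13) of human coronavirus 229E. The insert is recorded as 1,791 bp and maps to the viral replicase polyprotein gene, from which NSP13 is normally released by proteolytic processing; in coronaviruses this protein is known as the helicase component of the replication machinery. The plasmid is maintained in standard E. coli cloning strains such as DH5alpha under spectinomycin selection. The record does not list the origin of replication, and copy number is given as unknown.

As an Entry vector, the construct is not itself an expression plasmid, and no promoter, tag or reporter is recorded for it. The open reading frame was introduced by Gateway cloning, so it would be expected to sit between attL recombination sites generated in the BP reaction. This allows it to be transferred by LR recombination into any compatible Destination vector that supplies the promoter, fusion partners and host-specific elements. The "_stop" suffix suggests that this version retains a stop codon at the end of the ORF, which suits native or N-terminally tagged expression rather than C-terminal fusions, though the record does not state this explicitly. M13 forward and reverse primer sites flank the insert for sequence verification. The plasmid belongs to a collection of human coronavirus protein-coding sequences intended as a flexible resource for downstream assays, such as expression or interaction studies chosen by the user.
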