>Addgene plasmid #168759 | pDONR223 HCoV-229E NSP13_stop | depositor partial sequence | sequence record 326968 | Inserted CDS with Stop codon
ATGGCTGCTGGTCTTTGTGTAGTATGTGGTTCTCAAACAGTTCTAAGATGCGGTGATTGTTTACGCAGAC
CGATGTTGTGCACTAAGTGCGCCTATGATCATGTGTTTGGCACTGATCATAAGTTCATTTTAGCTATTAC
ACCATATGTGTGTAACACATCTGGCTGCAATGTAAATGACGTTACAAAACTGTATCTTGGAGGTTTGAAT
TATTACTGTGTAGACCACAAACCACATCTTTCATTCCCACTGTGTTCAGCTGGTAATGTCTTTGGTTTGT
ACAAAAGTTCTGCTTTGGGTTCCATGGACATTGATGTCTTTAACAAACTTTCTACCTCTGATTGGTCTGA
CATTCGCGACTACAAGCTTGCTAATGATGCAAAAGAGTCACTAAGGTTGTTTGCAGCTGAAACGGTCAAG
GCTAAAGAGGAAAGTGTTAAGTCATCATACGCTTATGCTACCCTAAAGGAGATTGTAGGTCCTAAGGAAC
TTTTGCTCTTATGGGAAAGTGGAAAAGCCAAACCACCGTTAAACCGTAATTCTGTTTTTACATGCTTCCA
AATTACAAAAGACTCCAAGTTTCAAGTTGGTGAGTTTGTGTTTGAGAAAGTAGATTACGGTTCTGATACG
GTTACTTACAAATCCACTGCTACTACTAAGTTAGTACCAGGTATGTTGTTTATTTTGACTTCTCATAATG
TTGCTCCACTTAGAGCGCCAACAATGGCAAACCAGGAGAAATATTCTACCATTTACAAGTTGCACCCATC
ATTTAATGTTAGTGATGCTTATGCAAATCTTGTACCTTATTACCAACTTATTGGCAAACAGCGTATAACC
ACAATACAGGGTCCTCCTGGTAGTGGAAAATCGCATTGTTCTATTGGTATTGGTGTGTATTACCCTGGAG
CGAGGATCGTGTTCACCGCTTGTTCTCACGCTGCTGTTGATTCGCTCTGTGCAAAAGCTGTCACAGCCTA
TAGTGTTGATAAGTGTACACGTATTATTCCTGCACGTGCCAGAGTTGAGTGTTATAGTGGTTTTAAACCT
AACAATAATAGTGCACAATACGTGTTTAGTACTGTTAATGCGTTACCTGAAGTTAATGCAGACATTGTTG
TCGTGGATGAGGTGTCTATGTGCACTAACTATGACTTGTCTGTGATTAACCAGCGTATATCATATAAACA
CATTGTATATGTTGGTGATCCTCAACAGCTTCCAGCTCCTAGAGTTCTTATCTCTAAAGGTGTTATGGAA
CCAATTGACTATAATGTTGTGACACAACGTATGTGTGCTATAGGACCCGATGTCTTTTTACACAAGTGTT
ACAGATGTCCTGCTGAAATAGTTAACACTGTTTCAGAGCTTGTTTATGAAAACAAGTTTGTACCTGTCAA
AGAAGCTAGTAAGCAGTGCTTCAAAATCTTTGAACGCGGTAGTGTTCAGGTAGACAATGGCTCCAGTATA
AATAGGCGTCAACTTGATGTTGTTAAGCGATTTATACATAAAAACTCCACATGGAGCAAGGCTGTGTTTA
TCTCACCTTACAATAGTCAAAATTATGTAGCTGCCAGGCTTTTAGGCTTACAAACTCAGACAGTGGATTC
TGCTCAAGGTAGTGAATATGACTATGTTATATTCGCACAGACATCAGATACTGCTCATGCCTGTAATGCC
AATCGTTTTAACGTTGCCATTACTAGAGCAAAGAAAGGTATTTTCTGTATTATGTCTGACAGAACTTTGT
TTGATGCACTTAAGTTCTTTGAAATCACTATGACAGATTTACAGTAA
